>Addgene plasmid #132712 | pPRIME-CMV-GFP-shDyn2 | addgene full sequence | sequence record 260023 | Addgene NGS Result
CTACCGGTCGCCACCATGGTGAGCAAGGGCGAGGAGCTGTTCACCGGGGTGGTGCCCATCCTGGTCGAGC
TGGACGGCGACGTAAACGGCCACAAGTTCAGCGTGTCCGGCGAGGGCGAGGGCGATGCCACCTACGGCAA
GCTGACCCTGAAGTTCATCTGCACCACCGGCAAGCTGCCCGTGCCCTGGCCCACCCTCGTGACCACCCTG
ACCTACGGCGTGCAGTGCTTCAGCCGCTACCCCGACCACATGAAGCAGCACGACTTCTTCAAGTCCGCCA
TGCCCGAAGGCTACGTCCAGGAGCGCACCATCTTCTTCAAGGACGACGGCAACTACAAGACCCGCGCCGA
GGTGAAGTTCGAGGGCGACACCCTGGTGAACCGCATCGAGCTGAAGGGCATCGACTTCAAGGAGGACGGC
AACATCCTGGGGCACAAGCTGGAGTACAACTACAACAGCCACAACGTCTATATCATGGCCGACAAGCAGA
AGAACGGCATCAAGGTGAACTTCAAGATCCGCCACAACATCGAGGACGGCAGCGTGCAGCTCGCCGACCA
CTACCAGCAGAACACCCCCATCGGCGACGGCCCCGTGCTGCTGCCCGACAACCACTACCTGAGCACCCAG
TCCGCCCTGAGCAAAGACCCCAACGAGAAGCGCGATCACATGGTCCTGCTGGAGTTCGTGACCGCCGCCG
GGATCACTCTCGGCATGGACGAGCTGTACAAGTAGCGGCCGCAAGCCTTGTTAAGTGCTCGCTTCGGCAG
CACATATACTATGTTGAATGAGGCTTCAGTACTTTACAGAATCGTTGCCTGCACATCTTGGAAACACTTG
CTGGGATTACTTCTTCAGGTTAACCCAACAGAAGGCTCGAGAAGGTATATTGCTGTTGACAGTGAGCGCG
CTCTTCATGTGTTCTGAAATTAGTGAAGCCACAGATGTAATTTCAGAACACATGAAGAGCTTGCCTACTG
CCTCGGAATTCAAGGGGCTACTTTAGGAGCAATTATCTTGTTTACTAAAACTGAATACCTTGCTATCTCT
TTGATACATTTTTACAAAGCTGAATTAAAATGGTATAAATTAAATCACTTTTTTCAATTGGAAGACTAAT
GCGTTTAAACACGCGGCGACGCGTTCGACCGAATAAATACCTGTGACGGAAGATCACTTCGCAGAATAAA
TAAATCCTGGTGTCCCTGTTGATACCGGGAAGCCCTGGGCCAACTTTTGGCGAAAATGAGACGTTGATCG
GCACGTAAGAGGTTCCAACTTTCACCATAATGAAATAAGATCACTACCGGGCGTATTTTTTGAGTTGTCG
AGATTTTCAGGAGCTAAGGAAGCTAAAATGGAGAAAAAAATCACTGGATATACCACCGTTGATATATCCC
AATGGCATCGTAAAGAACATTTTGAGGCATTTCAGTCAGTTGCTCAATGTACCTATAACCAGACCGTTCA
GCTGGATATTACGGCCTTTTTAAAGACCGTAAAGAAAAATAAGCACAAGTTTTATCCGGCCTTTATTCAC
ATTCTTGCCCGCCTGATGAATGCTCATCCGGAATTACGTATGGCAATGAAAGACGGTGAGCTGGTGATAT
GGGATAGTGTTCACCCTTGTTACACCGTTTTCCATGAGCAAACTGAAACGTTTTCATCGCTCTGGAGTGA
ATACCACGACGATTTCCGGCAGTTTCTACACATATATTCGCAAGATGTGGCGTGTTACGGTGAAAACCTG
GCCTATTTCCCTAAAGGGTTTATTGAGAATATGTTTTTCGTCTCAGCCAATCCCTGGGTGAGTTTCACCA
GTTTTGATTTAAACGTGGCCAATATGGACAACTTCTTCGCCCCCGTTTTCACCATGGGCAAATATTATAC
GCAAGGCGACAAGGTGCTGATGCCGCTGGCGATTCAGGTTCATCATGCCGTTTGTGATGGCTTCCATGTC
GGCAGAATGCTTAATGAATTACAACAGTACTGCGATGAGTGGCAGGGCGGGGCGTAATTTTTTTAAGGCA
GTTATTGGTGCCCTTAAACGCCTGGTTGCTACGCCTGAATAAGTGATAATAAGCGGATGAATGGCAGAAA
TTCGGATCTCGCGCGTTTGGGCGGTGGCTCCCTGCCACGCGGCTCCGAACAGAAGCTGATCTCCGAAGAG
GATCTGACATGTGTTTAAACTTAATTAAGTCGAGGTCGACGGTATCGATAAGCTCGCTTCACGAGATCAT
GTTTAAGGGTTCCGGTTCCACTAGGTACAATTCGATATCAAGCTTATCGATAATCAACCTCTGGATTACA
AAATTTGTGAAAGATTGACTGGTATTCTTAACTATGTTGCTCCTTTTACGCTATGTGGATACGCTGCTTT
AATGCCTTTGTATCATGCTATTGCTTCCCGTATGGCTTTCATTTTCTCCTCCTTGTATAAATCCTGGTTG
CTGTCTCTTTATGAGGAGTTGTGGCCCGTTGTCAGGCAACGTGGCGTGGTGTGCACTGTGTTTGCTGACG
CAACCCCCACTGGTTGGGGCATTGCCACCACCTGTCAGCTCCTTTCCGGGACTTTCGCTTTCCCCCTCCC
TATTGCCACGGCGGAACTCATCGCCGCCTGCCTTGCCCGCTGCTGGACAGGGGCTCGGCTGTTGGGCACT
GACAATTCCGTGGTGTTGTCGGGGAAATCATCGTCCTTTCCTTGGCTGCTCGCCTGTGTTGCCACCTGGA
TTCTGCGCGGGACGTCCTTCTGCTACGTCCCTTCGGCCCTCAATCCAGCGGACCTTCCTTCCCGCGGCCT
GCTGCCGGCTCTGCGGCCTCTTCCGCGTCTTCGCCTTCGCCCTCAGACGAGTCGGATCTCCCTTTGGGCC
GCCTCCCCGCATCGATACCGTCGACCTCGATCGAGACCTAGAAAAACATGGAGCAATCACAAGTAGCAAT
ACAGCAGCTACCAATGCTGATTGTGCCTGGCTAGAAGCACAAGAGGAGGAGGAGGTGGGTTTTCCAGTCA
CACCTCAGGTACCTTTAAGACCAATGACTTACAAGGCAGCTGTAGATCTTAGCCACTTTTTAAAAGAAAA
GGGGGGACTGGAAGGGCTAATTCACTCCCAACGAAGACAAGATATCCTTGATCTGTGGATCTACCACACA
CAAGGCTACTTCCCTGATTGGCAGAACTACACACCAGGGCCAGGGATCAGATATCCACTGACCTTTGGAT
GGTGCTACAAGCTAGTACCAGTTGAGCAAGAGAAGGTAGAAGAAGCCAATGAAGGAGAGAACACCCGCTT
GTTACACCCTGTGAGCCTGCATGGGATGGATGACCCGGAGAGAGAAGTATTAGAGTGGAGGTTTGACAGC
CGCCTAGCATTTCATCACATGGCCCGAGAGCTGCATCCGGACTGTACTGGGTCTCTCTGGTTAGACCAGA
TCTGAGCCTGGGAGCTCTCTGGCTAACTAGGGAACCCACTGCTTAAGCCTCAATAAAGCTTGCCTTGAGT
GCTTCAAGTAGTGTGTGCCCGTCTGTTGTGTGACTCTGGTAACTAGAGATCCCTCAGACCCTTTTAGTCA
GTGTGGAAAATCTCTAGCAGCATGTGAGCAAAAGGCCAGCAAAAGGCCAGGAACCGTAAAAAGGCCGCGT
TGCTGGCGTTTTTCCATAGGCTCCGCCCCCCTGACGAGCATCACAAAAATCGACGCTCAAGTCAGAGGTG
GCGAAACCCGACAGGACTATAAAGATACCAGGCGTTTCCCCCTGGAAGCTCCCTCGTGCGCTCTCCTGTT
CCGACCCTGCCGCTTACCGGATACCTGTCCGCCTTTCTCCCTTCGGGAAGCGTGGCGCTTTCTCATAGCT
CACGCTGTAGGTATCTCAGTTCGGTGTAGGTCGTTCGCTCCAAGCTGGGCTGTGTGCACGAACCCCCCGT
TCAGCCCGACCGCTGCGCCTTATCCGGTAACTATCGTCTTGAGTCCAACCCGGTAAGACACGACTTATCG
CCACTGGCAGCAGCCACTGGTAACAGGATTAGCAGAGCGAGGTATGTAGGCGGTGCTACAGAGTTCTTGA
AGTGGTGGCCTAACTACGGCTACACTAGAAGAACAGTATTTGGTATCTGCGCTCTGCTGAAGCCAGTTAC
CTTCGGAAAAAGAGTTGGTAGCTCTTGATCCGGCAAACAAACCACCGCTGGTAGCGGTGGTTTTTTTGTT
TGCAAGCAGCAGATTACGCGCAGAAAAAAAGGATCTCAAGAAGATCCTTTGATCTTTTCTACGGGGTCTG
ACGCTCAGTGGAACGAAAACTCACGTTAAGGGATTTTGGTCATGAGATTATCAAAAAGGATCTTCACCTA
GATCCTTTTAAATTAAAAATGAAGTTTTAAATCAATCTAAAGTATATATGAGTAAACTTGGTCTGACAGT
TACCAATGCTTAATCAGTGAGGCACCTATCTCAGCGATCTGTCTATTTCGTTCATCCATAGTTGCCTGAC
TCCCCGTCGTGTAGATAACTACGATACGGGAGGGCTTACCATCTGGCCCCAGTGCTGCAATGATACCGCG
AGACCCACGCTCACCGGCTCCAGATTTATCAGCAATAAACCAGCCAGCCGGAAGGGCCGAGCGCAGAAGT
GGTCCTGCAACTTTATCCGCCTCCATCCAGTCTATTAATTGTTGCCGGGAAGCTAGAGTAAGTAGTTCGC
CAGTTAATAGTTTGCGCAACGTTGTTGCCATTGCTACAGGCATCGTGGTGTCACGCTCGTCGTTTGGTAT
GGCTTCATTCAGCTCCGGTTCCCAACGATCAAGGCGAGTTACATGATCCCCCATGTTGTGCAAAAAAGCG
GTTAGCTCCTTCGGTCCTCCGATCGTTGTCAGAAGTAAGTTGGCCGCAGTGTTATCACTCATGGTTATGG
CAGCACTGCATAATTCTCTTACTGTCATGCCATCCGTAAGATGCTTTTCTGTGACTGGTGAGTACTCAAC
CAAGTCATTCTGAGAATAGTGTATGCGGCGACCGAGTTGCTCTTGCCCGGCGTCAATACGGGATAATACC
GCGCCACATAGCAGAACTTTAAAAGTGCTCATCATTGGAAAACGTTCTTCGGGGCGAAAACTCTCAAGGA
TCTTACCGCTGTTGAGATCCAGTTCGATGTAACCCACTCGTGCACCCAACTGATCTTCAGCATCTTTTAC
TTTCACCAGCGTTTCTGGGTGAGCAAAAACAGGAAGGCAAAATGCCGCAAAAAAGGGAATAAGGGCGACA
CGGAAATGTTGAATACTCATACTCTTCCTTTTTCAATATTATTGAAGCATTTATCAGGGTTATTGTCTCA
TGAGCGGATACATATTTGAATGTATTTAGAAAAATAAACAAATAGGGGTTCCGCGCACATTTCCCCGAAA
AGTGCCACCTGACGTCGACGGATCGGGAGATCTCCCGATCCCCTATGGTGCACTCTCAGTACAATCTGCT
CTGATGCCGCATAGTTAAGCCAGTATCTGCTCCCTGCTTGTGTGTTGGAGGTCGCTGAGTAGTGCGCGAG
CAAAATTTAAGCTACAACAAGGCAAGGCTTGACCGACAATTGCATGAAGAATCTGCTTAGGGTTAGGCGT
TTTGCGCTGCTTCGCGATGTACGGGCCAGATATACGCGTTGACATTGATTATTGACTAGTTATTAATAGT
AATCAATTACGGGGTCATTAGTTCATAGCCCATATATGGAGTTCCGCGTTACATAACTTACGGTAAATGG
CCCGCCTGGCTGACCGCCCAACGACCCCCGCCCATTGACGTCAATAATGACGTATGTTCCCATAGTAACG
CCAATAGGGACTTTCCATTGACGTCAATGGGTGGAGTATTTACGGTAAACTGCCCACTTGGCAGTACATC
AAGTGTATCATATGCCAAGTACGCCCCCTATTGACGTCAATGACGGTAAATGGCCCGCCTGGCATTATGC
CCAGTACATGACCTTATGGGACTTTCCTACTTGGCAGTACATCTACGTATTAGTCATCGCTATTACCATG
GTGATGCGGTTTTGGCAGTACATCAATGGGCGTGGATAGCGGTTTGACTCACGGGGATTTCCAAGTCTCC
ACCCCATTGACGTCAATGGGAGTTTGTTTTGGCACCAAAATCAACGGGACTTTCCAAAATGTCGTAACAA
CTCCGCCCCATTGACGCAAATGGGCGGTAGGCGTGTACGGTGGGAGGTCTATATAAGCAGCGCGTTTTGC
CTGTACTGGGTCTCTCTGGTTAGACCAGATCTGAGCCTGGGAGCTCTCTGGCTAACTAGGGAACCCACTG
CTTAAGCCTCAATAAAGCTTGCCTTGAGTGCTTCAAGTAGTGTGTGCCCGTCTGTTGTGTGACTCTGGTA
ACTAGAGATCCCTCAGACCCTTTTAGTCAGTGTGGAAAATCTCTAGCAGTGGCGCCCGAACAGGGACTTG
AAAGCGAAAGGGAAACCAGAGGAGCTCTCTCGACGCAGGACTCGGCTTGCTGAAGCGCGCACGGCAAGAG
GCGAGGGGCGGCGACTGGTGAGTACGCCAAAAATTTTGACTAGCGGAGGCTAGAAGGAGAGAGATGGGTG
CGAGAGCGTCAGTATTAAGCGGGGGAGAATTAGATCGCGATGGGAAAAAATTCGGTTAAGGCCAGGGGGA
AAGAAAAAATATAAATTAAAACATATAGTATGGGCAAGCAGGGAGCTAGAACGATTCGCAGTTAATCCTG
GCCTGTTAGAAACATCAGAAGGCTGTAGACAAATACTGGGACAGCTACAACCATCCCTTCAGACAGGATC
AGAAGAACTTAGATCATTATATAATACAGTAGCAACCCTCTATTGTGTGCATCAAAGGATAGAGATAAAA
GACACCAAGGAAGCTTTAGACAAGATAGAGGAAGAGCAAAACAAAAGTAAGACCACCGCACAGCAAGCGG
CCGGCCGCTGATCTTCAGACCTGGAGGAGGAGATATGAGGGACAATTGGAGAAGTGAATTATATAAATAT
AAAGTAGTAAAAATTGAACCATTAGGAGTAGCACCCACCAAGGCAAAGAGAAGAGTGGTGCAGAGAGAAA
AAAGAGCAGTGGGAATAGGAGCTTTGTTCCTTGGGTTCTTGGGAGCAGCAGGAAGCACTATGGGCGCAGC
GTCAATGACGCTGACGGTACAGGCCAGACAATTATTGTCTGGTATAGTGCAGCAGCAGAACAATTTGCTG
AGGGCTATTGAGGCGCAACAGCATCTGTTGCAACTCACAGTCTGGGGCATCAAGCAGCTCCAGGCAAGAA
TCCTGGCTGTGGAAAGATACCTAAAGGATCAACAGCTCCTGGGGATTTGGGGTTGCTCTGGAAAACTCAT
TTGCACCACTGCTGTGCCTTGGAATGCTAGTTGGAGTAATAAATCTCTGGAACAGATTTGGAATCACACG
ACCTGGATGGAGTGGGACAGAGAAATTAACAATTACACAAGCTTAATACACTCCTTAATTGAAGAATCGC
AAAACCAGCAAGAAAAGAATGAACAAGAATTATTGGAATTAGATAAATGGGCAAGTTTGTGGAATTGGTT
TAACATAACAAATTGGCTGTGGTATATAAAATTATTCATAATGATAGTAGGAGGCTTGGTAGGTTTAAGA
ATAGTTTTTGCTGTACTTTCTATAGTGAATAGAGTTAGGCAGGGATATTCACCATTATCGTTTCAGACCC
ACCTCCCAACCCCGAGGGGACCCGACAGGCCCGAAGGAATAGAAGAAGAAGGTGGAGAGAGAGACAGAGA
CAGATCCATTCGATTAGTGAACGGATCGGCACTGCGTGCGCCAATTCTGCAGACAAATGGCAGTATTCAT
CCACAATTTTAAAAGAAAAGGGGGGATTGGGGGGTACAGTGCAGGGGAAAGAATAGTAGACATAATAGCA
ACAGACATACAAACTAAAGAATTACAAAAACAAATTACAAAAATTCAAAATTTTCGGGTTTATTACAGGG
ACAGCAGAGATCCAGTTTGGTTAGTACCGGGCCCGCTCTAGACGTATTACCGCCATGCATTAGTTATTAA
TAGTAATCAATTACGGGGTCATTAGTTCATAGCCCATATATGGAGTTCCGCGTTACATAACTTACGGTAA
ATGGCCCGCCTGGCTGACCGCCCAACGACCCCCGCCCATTGACGTCAATAATGACGTATGTTCCCATAGT
AACGCCAATAGGGACTTTCCATTGACGTCAATGGGTGGAGTATTTACGGTAAACTGCCCACTTGGCAGTA
CATCAAGTGTATCATATGCCAAGTACGCCCCCTATTGACGTCAATGACGGTAAATGGCCCGCCTGGCATT
ATGCCCAGTACATGACCTTATGGGACTTTCCTACTTGGCAGTACATCTACGTATTAGTCATCGCTATTAC
CATGGTGATGCGGTTTTGGCAGTACATCAATGGGCGTGGATAGCGGTTTGACTCACGGGGATTTCCAAGT
CTCCACCCCATTGACGTCAATGGGAGTTTGTTTTGGCACCAAAATCAACGGGACTTTCCAAAATGTCGTA
ACAACTCCGCCCCATTGACGCAAATGGGCGGTAGGCGTGTACGGTGGGAGGTCTATATAAGCAGAGCTGG
TTTAGTGAACCGTCAGATCCGCTAGCG
Features (pLannotate 1.2.2; 25 found; start..end, strand, type, name):
     16..732     +  CDS            EGFP: EGFP is a basic (constitutively fluorescent) green fluorescent protein published in 1996, derived from Aequorea victoria. It is reported to be a rapidly-maturing weak dimer with moderate acid sensitivity.
    784..877     +  ncRNA          5' miR-30a: sequence upstream of the 71-nt precursor of the human miR-30a microRNA (Zeng et al., 2002) miRNA
    989..1101    +  ncRNA          3' miR-30a: sequence downstream of the 71-nt precursor of the human miR-30a microRNA (Zeng et al., 2002) miRNA
   1255..1357    +  promoter       cat promoter: promoter of the E. coli cat gene encoding chloramphenicol acetyltransferase
   1358..2017    +  CDS            CmR: chloramphenicol acetyltransferase; cat; confers resistance to chloramphenicol
   2200..2224    -  misc_feature   MCS (fragment): pBluescript multiple cloning site
   2269..2292    +  misc_feature   MCS (fragment): pBluescript multiple cloning site
   2292..2880    +  misc_feature   WPRE: woodchuck hepatitis virus posttranscriptional regulatory element
   2881..2900    +  misc_feature   MCS (fragment): pBluescript multiple cloning site
   2902..3402    +  CDS            nef (fragment): NEF_HV1LA - Experimental evidence at protein level: Swiss-Prot protein existence level 1. Extracellular Nef protein targets CD4(+) T-lymphocytes for apoptosis by interacting with CXCR4 surface receptors. From Human immunodeficiency virus type 1 group M subtype B (isolate Lai) (HIV-1).
   3409..3589    +  LTR            5' LTR (truncated): truncated 5' long terminal repeat (LTR) from HIV-1
   3651..4239    -  rep_origin     ori: high-copy-number ColE1/pMB1/pBR322/pUC origin of replication
   4410..5270    -  CDS            AmpR: β-lactamase; bla; confers resistance to ampicillin, carbenicillin, and related antibiotics
   5271..5375    -  promoter       AmpR promoter: bla
   5434..5486    -  misc_feature   bom (fragment): basis of mobility region from pBR322
   5641..6020    +  enhancer       CMV enhancer: human cytomegalovirus immediate early enhancer
   6021..6220    +  promoter       CMV promoter: human cytomegalovirus (CMV) immediate early promoter
   6238..6418    +  LTR            5' LTR (truncated): truncated 5' long terminal repeat (LTR) from HIV-1
   6465..6590    +  misc_feature   HIV-1 Ψ: packaging signal of human immunodeficiency virus type 1
   6574..6912    +  CDS            HIV-1 gag (fragment): gag protein from human immunodeficiency virus 1; gag
   7087..7320    +  misc_feature   RRE: The Rev response element (RRE) of HIV-1 allows for Rev-dependent mRNA export from the nucleus to the cytoplasm.
   7697..7797    +  CDS            Rev (fragment): human immunodeficiency virus 1 (HIV-1) Rev protein; rev; enhances nuclear export of unspliced and incompletely spliced viral mRNAs
   7847..7964    +  misc_feature   cPPT/CTS: central polypurine tract and central termination sequence of HIV-1
   8101..8404    +  enhancer       CMV enhancer: human cytomegalovirus immediate early enhancer
   8405..8608    +  promoter       CMV promoter: human cytomegalovirus (CMV) immediate early promoter
