[The description below was written by a language model from this plasmid's Addgene catalogue record and pLannotate feature annotations shown in this document.]
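Description:
pPRIME-CMV-GFP-shDyn2 is an HIV-1-based lentiviral transfer plasmid built on the pPRIME-CMV-GFP-recipient backbone, carrying a microRNA-embedded short hairpin that targets the 3′ untranslated region of the rat prodynorphin (Pdyn) transcript. The 117 bp hairpin insert was cloned between XhoI and EcoRI sites, both retained, which places it between the 5′ and 3′ flanking sequences of human miR-30a. An internal CMV enhancer/promoter drives a single Pol II transcript that encodes EGFP and then carries the miR-30a-context hairpin downstream of the reporter. Cells that express the knockdown cassette are therefore also marked by green fluorescence, and the hairpin is processed through the endogenous microRNA pathway rather than being expressed from a Pol III promoter.

The viral framework includes a second CMV enhancer/promoter fused to a truncated 5′ LTR to drive genomic RNA production in packaging cells. It is followed by the Ψ packaging signal with a gag fragment, the RRE for Rev-dependent nuclear export, and the cPPT/CTS. A WPRE downstream of the cassette enhances transcript expression, and it precedes a nef fragment and the 3′ LTR, which the annotation tool labels as another truncated 5′ LTR. A chloramphenicol acetyltransferase gene with its own cat promoter sits just after the miR-30a cassette, within the proviral region, and the catalogue lists chloramphenicol as the selection. The feature table also shows an ampicillin resistance gene in the backbone alongside a ColE1/pUC-type origin, although the record describes the plasmid as low copy. The sequenced record is slightly longer (8,637 nt) than the stated total size (8,608 bp). The construct serves to knock down prodynorphin in rat cells, and the associated study concerns neuropeptide function in central amygdala CRF neurons in anxiety and fear learning.
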