Addgene plasmid #132712: pPRIME-CMV-GFP-shDyn2
Purpose: Encodes short hairpin RNA (shRNA) #2 that targets the 3’-untranslated region of the rat Pdyn gene
Depositing lab: Robert Messing. Depositing organization: University of Texas at Austin. Publication: Dissecting the Roles of GABA and Neuropeptides from Rat Central Amygdala CRF Neurons in Anxiety and Fear Learning. Pomrenze MB, Giovanetti SM, Maiya R, Gordon AG, Kreeger LJ, Messing RO. Cell Rep. 2019 Oct 1;29(1):13-21.e4. doi: 10.1016/j.celrep.2019.08.083. PubMed 31577943.
Backbone
  Vector backbone: pPRIME-CMV-GFP-recipient
  Backbone manufacturer: Addgene Plasmid #11657
  Backbone size w/o insert (bp): 8491
  Total vector size (bp): 8608
  Vector type: Lentiviral
Growth in bacteria
  Bacterial resistance: Chloramphenicol, 25 μg/mL
  Growth temperature: 37°C
  Growth strain: NEB Stable
  Copy number: Low Copy
Gene/Insert
  Gene/Insert name: shDyn(2) (alt name: small hairpin RNA targeting the 3’-untranslated regions (UTR) of rat proDynorphin)
  Species: R. norvegicus (rat)
  Insert size (bp): 117
  GenBank ID: NM_019374
  Entrez Gene: Pdyn
  Promoter: CMV
  Cloning method: Restriction Enzyme; 5′ cloning site XhoI (not destroyed); 3′ cloning site EcoRI (not destroyed)
  Sequencing primers: 5′ TCTTGTAGTTGCCGTCGTC; 3′ GCTGAACGGTCTGGTTATAGG
Terms and licenses: Academic/Nonprofit Terms; Industry Terms: Not Available to Industry
How to cite: pPRIME-CMV-GFP-shDyn2 was a gift from Robert Messing (Addgene plasmid # 132712 ; http://n2t.net/addgene:132712 ; RRID:Addgene_132712)
